>Addgene plasmid #42674 | TAL3211 | depositor partial sequence | sequence record 57794 | TAL3211 sequence 2430 bps
TCTAGAGCTAGCACCATGGACTACAAAGACCATGACGGTGATTATAAAGATCATGACATCGATTACAAGG
ATGACGATGACAAGATGGCCCCCAAGAAGAAGAGGAAGGTGGGCATTCACCGCGGGGTACCTATGGTGGA
CTTGAGGACACTCGGTTATTCGCAACAGCAACAGGAGAAAATCAAGCCTAAGGTCAGGAGCACCGTCGCG
CAACACCACGAGGCGCTTGTGGGGCATGGCTTCACTCATGCGCATATTGTCGCGCTTTCACAGCACCCTG
CGGCGCTTGGGACGGTGGCTGTCAAATACCAAGATATGATTGCGGCCCTGCCCGAAGCCACGCACGAGGC
AATTGTAGGGGTCGGTAAACAGTGGTCGGGAGCGCGAGCACTTGAGGCGCTGCTGACTGTGGCGGGTGAG
CTTAGGGGGCCTCCGCTCCAGCTCGACACCGGGCAGCTGCTGAAGATCGCGAAGAGAGGGGGAGTAACAG
CGGTAGAGGCAGTGCACGCCTGGCGCAATGCGCTCACCGGGGCCCCCTTGAACCTGACCCCAGACCAGGT
AGTCGCAATCGCGTCGAACATTGGGGGAAAGCAAGCCCTGGAAACCGTGCAAAGGTTGTTGCCGGTCCTT
TGTCAAGACCACGGCCTTACACCGGAGCAAGTCGTGGCCATTGCATCCCACGACGGTGGCAAACAGGCTC
TTGAGACGGTTCAGAGACTTCTCCCAGTTCTCTGTCAAGCCCACGGGCTGACTCCCGATCAAGTTGTAGC
GATTGCGAATAACAATGGAGGGAAACAAGCATTGGAGACTGTCCAACGGCTCCTTCCCGTGTTGTGTCAA
GCCCACGGTTTGACGCCTGCACAAGTGGTCGCCATCGCCTCCAATATTGGCGGTAAGCAGGCGCTGGAAA
CAGTACAGCGCCTGCTGCCTGTACTGTGCCAGGATCATGGACTGACCCCAGACCAGGTAGTCGCAATCGC
GTCACATGACGGGGGAAAGCAAGCCCTGGAAACCGTGCAAAGGTTGTTGCCGGTCCTTTGTCAAGACCAC
GGCCTTACACCGGAGCAAGTCGTGGCCATTGCATCCCACGACGGTGGCAAACAGGCTCTTGAGACGGTTC
AGAGACTTCTCCCAGTTCTCTGTCAAGCCCACGGGCTGACTCCCGATCAAGTTGTAGCGATTGCGTCGCA
TGACGGAGGGAAACAAGCATTGGAGACTGTCCAACGGCTCCTTCCCGTGTTGTGTCAAGCCCACGGTTTG
ACGCCTGCACAAGTGGTCGCCATCGCCTCCAATATTGGCGGTAAGCAGGCGCTGGAAACAGTACAGCGCC
TGCTGCCTGTACTGTGCCAGGATCATGGACTGACCCCAGACCAGGTAGTCGCAATCGCGTCGAACATTGG
GGGAAAGCAAGCCCTGGAAACCGTGCAAAGGTTGTTGCCGGTCCTTTGTCAAGACCACGGCCTTACACCG
GAGCAAGTCGTGGCCATTGCAAGCAATGGGGGTGGCAAACAGGCTCTTGAGACGGTTCAGAGACTTCTCC
CAGTTCTCTGTCAAGCCCACGGGCTGACTCCCGATCAAGTTGTAGCGATTGCGTCGCATGACGGAGGGAA
ACAAGCATTGGAGACTGTCCAACGGCTCCTTCCCGTGTTGTGTCAAGCCCACGGTTTGACGCCTGCACAA
GTGGTCGCCATCGCCAACAACAACGGCGGTAAGCAGGCGCTGGAAACAGTACAGCGCCTGCTGCCTGTAC
TGTGCCAGGATCATGGACTGACCCCAGACCAGGTAGTCGCAATCGCGTCACATGACGGGGGAAAGCAAGC
CCTGGAAACCGTGCAAAGGTTGTTGCCGGTCCTTTGTCAAGACCACGGCCTTACACCGGAGCAAGTCGTG
GCCATTGCATCCCACGACGGTGGCAAACAGGCTCTTGAGACGGTTCAGAGACTTCTCCCAGTTCTCTGTC
AAGCCCACGGGCTGACTCCCGATCAAGTTGTAGCGATTGCGTCGAACATTGGAGGGAAACAAGCATTGGA
GACTGTCCAACGGCTCCTTCCCGTGTTGTGTCAAGCCCACGGTTTGACGCCTGCACAAGTGGTCGCCATC
GCCAGCCATGATGGCGGTAAGCAGGCGCTGGAAACAGTACAGCGCCTGCTGCCTGTACTGTGCCAGGATC
ATGGACTGACACCCGAACAGGTGGTCGCCATTGCTAATAATAACGGAGGACGGCCAGCCTTGGAGTCCAT
CGTAGCCCAATTGTCCAGGCCCGATCCCGCGTTGGCTGCGTTAACGAATGACCATCTGGTGGCGTTGGCA
TGTCTTGGTGGACGACCCGCGCTCGATGCAGTCAAAAAGGGTCTGCCTCATGCTCCCGCATTGATCAAAA
GAACCAACCGGCGGATTCCCGAGAGAACTTCCCATCGAGTCGCGGGATCC
