>Addgene plasmid #42674 | TAL3211 | addgene partial sequence | sequence record 61098 | JDS-TALEN-F 5'-TAGGGGTCGGTAAACAGTGG-3'
CTGACTGTGGCGGGTGAGCTTAGGGGGCCTCCGCTCCAGCTCGACACCGGGCAGCTGCTGAAGATCGCGA
AGAGAGGGGGAGTAACAGCGGTAGAGGCAGTGCACGCCTGGCGCAATGCGCTCACCGGGGCCCCCTTGAA
CCTGACCCCAGACCAGGTAGTCGCAATCGCGTCGAACATTGGGGGAAAGCAAGCCCTGGAAACCGTGCAA
AGGTTGTTGCCGGTCCTTTGTCAAGACCACGGCCTTACACCGGAGCAAGTCGTGGCCATTGCATCCCACG
ACGGTGGCAAACAGGCTCTTGAGACGGTTCAGAGACTTCTCCCAGTTCTCTGTCAAGCCCACGGGCTGAC
TCCCGATCAAGTTGTAGCGATTGCGAATAACAATGGAGGGAAACAAGCATTGGAGACTGTCCAACGGCTC
CTTCCCGTGTTGTGTCAAGCCCACGGTTTGACGCCTGCACAAGTGGTCGCCATCGCCTCCAATATTGGCG
GTAAGCAGGCGCTGGAAACAGTACAGCGCCTGCTGCCTGTACTGTGCCAGGATCATGGACTGACCCCAGA
CCAGGTAGTCGCAATCGCGTCACATGACGGGGGAAAGCAAGCCCTGGAAACCGTGCAAAGGTTGTTGCCG
GTCCTTTGTCAAGACCACGGCCTTACACCGGAGCAAGTCGTGGCCATTGCATCCCACGACGGTGGCAAAC
AGGCTCTTGAGACGGTTCAGAGACTTCTCCCAGTTCTCTGTCAAGCCCACGGGCTGACTCCCGATCAAGT
TGTAGCGATTGCGTCGCATGACGGAGGGAAACAAGCATTGGAGACTGTCCAACGGCTCCTTCCCGTGTTG
TGTCAAGCCCACGGTTTGACGCCTGCACAAGTGGTCGCCATCGCCTCCAATATTGGCGG
