[The description below was written by a language model from this plasmid's Addgene catalogue record.]
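Description:
TAL3211 is a TALEN expression plasmid built on the JDS74 backbone, a mammalian expression vector of about 6.4 kb that also carries a T7 promoter. It encodes the "right" half of a TALE nuclease pair directed against the zebrafish (D. rerio) amh gene, as part of a set of zebrafish community TALEN constructs. The plasmid is maintained at high copy in E. coli under ampicillin selection. The record includes no feature table, so the origin of replication and the polyadenylation signal are not explicitly listed, although the use of a BGH reverse sequencing primer suggests a BGH terminator downstream of the coding region.

The insert, about 1.6 kb, is an engineered array of TAL effector repeats designed to recognise a specific 18-nucleotide half-site in amh. It was cloned by restriction enzyme assembly into the backbone, and the cloning sites were destroyed in the process. The backbone supplies the flanking parts of the nuclease: an N-terminal 3X Flag tag for detection and a C-terminal wild-type FokI cleavage domain. Because FokI must dimerise to cut DNA, this construct is intended for use with a matching "left" TALEN that binds the opposite strand nearby, so that the two monomers produce a double-strand break. Error-prone repair of the break can then create insertion or deletion mutations.

The CMV promoter drives expression in mammalian cells. The T7 designation indicates that the coding sequence can also be transcribed in vitro into mRNA, consistent with the targeted gene disruption in zebrafish somatic cells described in the associated publication.
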