Addgene plasmid #42674: TAL3211
Depositing lab: Keith Joung. Depositing organization: Massachusetts General Hospital. Publication: Targeted gene disruption in somatic zebrafish cells using engineered TALENs. Sander JD, Cade L, Khayter C, Reyon D, Peterson RT, Joung JK, Yeh JR. Nat Biotechnol. 2011 Aug 5;29(8):697-8. doi: 10.1038/nbt.1934. PubMed 21822241.
Backbone
  Vector backbone: JDS74
  Backbone manufacturer: Addgene plasmid #32288
  Backbone size w/o insert (bp): 6447
  Vector type: Mammalian Expression ; T7
Growth in bacteria
  Bacterial resistance: Ampicillin, 100 μg/mL
  Growth temperature: 37°C
  Growth strain: XL1 Blue
  Copy number: High Copy
Gene/Insert
  Gene/Insert name: ZebrafishCommunity-amh-right (alt name: amh)
  Species: D. rerio (zebrafish)
  Insert size (bp): 1640
  Entrez Gene: amh
  Promoter: CMV
  Tag / fusion protein: 3X Flag (N terminal on backbone); WT FOKI (C terminal on backbone)
  Cloning method: Restriction Enzyme; 5′ cloning site N/A (destroyed during cloning); 3′ cloning site N/A (destroyed during cloning)
  Sequencing primers: 5′ CMV-F; 3′ BGH-rev
Terms and licenses: Academic/Nonprofit Terms; Industry Terms: Not Available to Industry
Depositor comments: Target binding site: TACGACCCAATCGCCACG It is strongly recommended that users perform a diagnostic digest to verify this plasmid prior to use. For example, a double digest of the plasmid with BamHI and KpnI should result in two bands at 2.3kb and 5.8kb.
How to cite: TAL3211 was a gift from Keith Joung (Addgene plasmid # 42674 ; http://n2t.net/addgene:42674 ; RRID:Addgene_42674)
